Addgene plasmid #116271: pHAGE-EGFR-L747S
Purpose: Lentiviral expression of EGFR L747S
Depositing lab: Gordon Mills & Kenneth Scott. Depositing organization: Baylor College of Medicine. Publication: Systematic Functional Annotation of Somatic Mutations in Cancer. Ng PK, Li J, Jeong KJ, Shao S, Chen H, Tsang YH, Sengupta S, Wang Z, Bhavana VH, Tran R, Soewito S, Minussi DC, Moreno D, Kong K, Dogruluk T, Lu H, Gao J, Tokheim C, Zhou DC, Johnson AM, Zeng J, Ip CKM, Ju Z, Wester M, Yu S, Li Y, Vellano CP, Schultz N, Karchin R, Ding L, Lu Y, Cheung LWT, Chen K, Shaw KR, Meric-Bernstam F, Scott KL, Yi S, Sahni N, Liang H, Mills GB. Cancer Cell. 2018 Mar 12;33(3):450-462.e10. doi: 10.1016/j.ccell.2018.01.021. PubMed 29533785.
Backbone
  Vector backbone: pHAGE
  Vector type: Lentiviral
Growth in bacteria
  Bacterial resistance: Ampicillin, 100 μg/mL
  Growth temperature: 37°C
  Growth strain: Stbl3
  Copy number: High Copy
Gene/Insert
  Gene/Insert name: EGFR
  Species: H. sapiens (human)
  Mutation: L747S
  Entrez Gene: EGFR (a.k.a. ERBB, ERBB1, ERRP, HER1, NISBD2, NNCIS, PIG61, mENA)
  Cloning method: Gateway Cloning
Terms and licenses: Academic/Nonprofit Terms; Industry Terms: Not Available to Industry
How to cite: pHAGE-EGFR-L747S was a gift from Gordon Mills & Kenneth Scott (Addgene plasmid # 116271 ; http://n2t.net/addgene:116271 ; RRID:Addgene_116271)
