[The description below was written by a language model from this plasmid's Addgene catalogue record and the feature table of its GenBank file.]
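Description:
pHAGE-EGFR-L747S is a 12.1 kb HIV-1-based lentiviral expression plasmid built on the pHAGE backbone, carrying the human epidermal growth factor receptor coding sequence with the L747S substitution. It is propagated in E. coli through a high-copy ColE1/pUC-type origin and selected with ampicillin via the bla gene. The record lists a recombination-deficient strain (Stbl3), as is usual for plasmids containing repeated LTR sequences.

The viral portion comprises a full-length HIV-1 LTR (annotated as a 3' LTR but positioned upstream, where it serves as the 5' LTR), followed by the Psi packaging signal, the Rev response element for Rev-dependent nuclear export of the genomic RNA, and the cPPT/CTS. A U3-deleted, self-inactivating 3' LTR closes the transfer cassette. Between these elements, the strong constitutive human EF-1α promoter with its first intron drives the EGFR precursor open reading frame. This ORF is flanked by attB1 and attB2 sites, consistent with insertion by Gateway recombination. Downstream lie short T3 and T7 promoter sequences, an attB4 site and a V5 epitope tag annotation. The V5 feature is separated from the EGFR CDS, and the record does not indicate that it is fused to the receptor. An EMCV IRES then allows translation of puromycin N-acetyltransferase from the same transcript, linking puromycin resistance to EGFR expression in transduced cells. A WPRE enhances transcript expression.

The construct's stated purpose is lentiviral expression of EGFR L747S. It comes from a study on the systematic functional annotation of somatic cancer mutations, so it is suited to stable expression of this variant in mammalian cells for functional comparison.
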