LOCUS       Exported 12122 bp ds-DNA circular SYN 13-MAY-2021
DEFINITION  Lentiviral expression of EGFR L747S.
ACCESSION   .
VERSION     .
KEYWORDS    pHAGE-EGFR-L747S
SOURCE      synthetic DNA construct
  ORGANISM  synthetic DNA construct
REFERENCE   1 (bases 1 to 12122)
  AUTHORS   Ng PK, Li J, Jeong KJ, Shao S, Chen H, Tsang YH, Sengupta S, Wang Z,
            Bhavana VH, Tran R, Soewito S, Minussi DC, Moreno D, Kong K,
            Dogruluk T, Lu H, Gao J, Tokheim C, Zhou DC, Johnson AM, Zeng J, Ip
            CKM, Ju Z, Wester M, Yu S, Li Y, Vellano CP, Schultz N, Karchin R,
            Ding L, Lu Y, Cheung LWT, Chen K, Shaw KR, Meric-Bernstam F, Scott
            KL, Yi S, Sahni N, Liang H, Mills GB
  TITLE     Systematic Functional Annotation of Somatic Mutations in Cancer.
  JOURNAL   Cancer Cell. 2018 Mar 12;33(3):450-462.e10. doi:
            10.1016/j.ccell.2018.01.021.
  PUBMED    29533785
REFERENCE   2 (bases 1 to 12122)
  AUTHORS   .
  TITLE     Direct Submission
  JOURNAL   Exported May 13, 2021 from SnapGene Server 1.1.58
            http://www.snapgene.com
FEATURES             Location/Qualifiers
     source          1..12122
                     /organism="synthetic DNA construct"
                     /mol_type="other DNA"
     misc_feature    247..364
                     /label=cPPT/CTS
                     /note="central polypurine tract and central termination
                     sequence of HIV-1"
     promoter        412..1590
                     /label=EF-1-alpha promoter
                     /note="strong constitutive promoter for human elongation
                     factor EF-1-alpha"
     intron          643..1581
                     /label=EF-1-alpha intron A
                     /note="intron upstream of the start codon of human
                     EF-1-alpha"
     primer_bind     1538..1558
                     /label=EF1a-F
                     /note="Human elongation factor-1a promoter, forward primer"
     protein_bind    1610..1634
                     /gene="mutant version of attB"
                     /label=attB1
                     /bound_moiety="BP Clonase(TM)"
                     /note="recombination site for the Gateway(R) BP reaction"
     CDS             1637..5269
                     /codon_start=1
                     /product="precursor of human epidermal growth factor
                     receptor"
                     /label=EGFR
                     /translation="MRPSGTAGAALLALLAALCPASRALEEKKVCQGTSNKLTQLGTFE
                     DHFLSLQRMFNNCEVVLGNLEITYVQRNYDLSFLKTIQEVAGYVLIALNTVERIPLENL
                     QIIRGNMYYENSYALAVLSNYDANKTGLKELPMRNLQEILHGAVRFSNNPALCNVESIQ
                     WRDIVSSDFLSNMSMDFQNHLGSCQKCDPSCPNGSCWGAGEENCQKLTKIICAQQCSGR
                     CRGKSPSDCCHNQCAAGCTGPRESDCLVCRKFRDEATCKDTCPPLMLYNPTTYQMDVNP
                     EGKYSFGATCVKKCPRNYVVTDHGSCVRACGADSYEMEEDGVRKCKKCEGPCRKVCNGI
                     GIGEFKDSLSINATNIKHFKNCTSISGDLHILPVAFRGDSFTHTPPLDPQELDILKTVK
                     EITGFLLIQAWPENRTDLHAFENLEIIRGRTKQHGQFSLAVVSLNITSLGLRSLKEISD
                     GDVIISGNKNLCYANTINWKKLFGTSGQKTKIISNRGENSCKATGQVCHALCSPEGCWG
                     PEPRDCVSCRNVSRGRECVDKCNLLEGEPREFVENSECIQCHPECLPQAMNITCTGRGP
                     DNCIQCAHYIDGPHCVKTCPAGVMGENNTLVWKYADAGHVCHLCHPNCTYGCTGPGLEG
                     CPTNGPKIPSIATGMVGALLLLLVVALGIGLFMRRRHIVRKRTLRRLLQERELVEPLTP
                     SGEAPNQALLRILKETEFKKIKVLGSGAFGTVYKGLWIPEGEKVKIPVAIKESREATSP
                     KANKEILDEAYVMASVDNPHVCRLLGICLTSTVQLITQLMPFGCLLDYVREHKDNIGSQ
                     YLLNWCVQIAKGMNYLEDRRLVHRDLAARNVLVKTPQHVKITDFGLAKLLGAEEKEYHA
                     EGGKVPIKWMALESILHRIYTHQSDVWSYGVTVWELMTFGSKPYDGIPASEISSILEKG
                     ERLPQPPICTIDVYMIMVKCWMIDADSRPKFRELIIEFSKMARDPQRYLVIQGDERMHL
                     PSPTDSNFYRALMDEEDMDDVVDADEYLIPQQGFFSSPSTSRTPLLSSLSATSNNSTVA
                     CIDRNGLQSCPIKEDSFLQRYSSDPTGALTEDSIDDTFLPVPEYINQSVPKRPAGSVQN
                     PVYHNQPLNPAPSRDPHYQDPHSTAVGNPEYLNTVQPTCVNSTFDSPAHWAQKGSHQIS
                     LDNPDYQQDFFPKEAKPNGIFKGSTAENAEYLRVAPQSSEFIGA"
     protein_bind    complement(5271..5295)
                     /gene="mutant version of attB"
                     /label=attB2
                     /bound_moiety="BP Clonase(TM)"
                     /note="recombination site for the Gateway(R) BP reaction"
     promoter        5303..5321
                     /label=T3 promoter
                     /note="promoter for bacteriophage T3 RNA polymerase"
     primer_bind     complement(5346..5365)
                     /label=T7
                     /note="T7 promoter, forward primer"
     promoter        complement(5347..5365)
                     /label=T7 promoter
                     /note="promoter for bacteriophage T7 RNA polymerase"
     protein_bind    complement(5371..5391)
                     /gene="mutant version of attB"
                     /label=attB4
                     /bound_moiety="BP Clonase(TM)"
                     /note="core recombination site for the Gateway(R) BP
                     reaction"
     CDS             5445..5486
                     /codon_start=1
                     /product="epitope tag from simian virus 5"
                     /label=V5 tag
                     /translation="GKPIPNPLLGLDST"
     misc_feature    5507..6074
                     /label=IRES
                     /note="internal ribosome entry site (IRES) of the
                     encephalomyocarditis virus (EMCV)"
     misc_feature    5524..6076
                     /label=IRES
                     /note="internal ribosome entry site (IRES) of the
                     encephalomyocarditis virus (EMCV)"
     primer_bind     complement(5668..5685)
                     /label=IRES reverse
                     /note="IRES internal ribosome entry site, reverse primer.
                     Also called pCDH-rev"
     primer_bind     5895..5914
                     /label=IRES-F
                     /note="IRES internal ribosome entry site, forward primer"
     CDS             6088..6687
                     /codon_start=1
                     /gene="pac from Streptomyces alboniger"
                     /product="puromycin N-acetyltransferase"
                     /label=PuroR
                     /note="confers resistance to puromycin"
                     /translation="MTEYKPTVRLATRDDVPRAVRTLAAAFADYPATRHTVDPDRHIER
                     VTELQELFLTRVGLDIGKVWVADDGAAVAVWTTPESVEAGAVFAEIGPRMAELSGSRLA
                     AQQQMEGLLAPHRPKEPAWFLATVGVSPDHQGKGLGSAVVLPGVEAAERAGVPAFLETS
                     APRNLPFYERLGFTVTADVEVPEGPRTWCMTRKPGA"
     primer_bind     complement(6088..6107)
                     /label=Puro-R
                     /note="Puromycin resistance gene, reverse primer. Also
                     called puro-variant-R"
     primer_bind     6584..6604
                     /label=Puro-F
                     /note="Puromycin resistance gene, forward primer"
     misc_feature    6701..7289
                     /label=WPRE
                     /note="woodchuck hepatitis virus posttranscriptional
                     regulatory element"
     primer_bind     complement(6754..6774)
                     /label=WPRE-R
                     /note="WPRE, reverse primer"
     CDS             complement(7172..7183)
                     /codon_start=1
                     /product="Factor Xa recognition and cleavage site"
                     /label=Factor Xa site
                     /translation="IEGR"
     LTR             7364..7597
                     /label=3' LTR (Delta-U3)
                     /note="self-inactivating 3' long terminal repeat (LTR) from
                     HIV-1"
     primer_bind     complement(7716..7734)
                     /label=pBRforEco
                     /note="pBR322 vectors, upsteam of EcoRI site, forward
                     primer"
     promoter        7802..7906
                     /gene="bla"
                     /label=AmpR promoter
     CDS             7907..8767
                     /codon_start=1
                     /gene="bla"
                     /product="beta-lactamase"
                     /label=AmpR
                     /note="confers resistance to ampicillin, carbenicillin, and
                     related antibiotics"
                     /translation="MSIQHFRVALIPFFAAFCLPVFAHPETLVKVKDAEDQLGARVGYI
                     ELDLNSGKILESFRPEERFPMMSTFKVLLCGAVLSRVDAGQEQLGRRIHYSQNDLVEYS
                     PVTEKHLTDGMTVRELCSAAITMSDNTAANLLLTTIGGPKELTAFLHNMGDHVTRLDRW
                     EPELNEAIPNDERDTTMPVAMATTLRKLLTGELLTLASRQQLIDWMEADKVAGPLLRSA
                     LPAGWFIADKSGAGERGSRGIIAALGPDGKPSRIVVIYTTGSQATMDERNRQIAEIGAS
                     LIKHW"
     primer_bind     complement(8125..8144)
                     /label=Amp-R
                     /note="Ampicillin resistance gene, reverse primer"
     rep_origin      8938..9526
                     /direction=RIGHT
                     /label=ori
                     /note="high-copy-number ColE1/pMB1/pBR322/pUC origin of
                     replication"
     primer_bind     9427..9446
                     /label=pBR322ori-F
                     /note="pBR322 origin, forward primer"
     primer_bind     9680..9697
                     /label=L4440
                     /note="L4440 vector, forward primer"
     primer_bind     9789..9808
                     /label=SV40pro-F
                     /note="SV40 promoter/origin, forward primer"
     protein_bind    9937..9958
                     /label=CAP binding site
                     /bound_moiety="E. coli catabolite activator protein"
                     /note="CAP binding activates transcription in the presence
                     of cAMP."
     promoter        9973..10003
                     /label=lac promoter
                     /note="promoter for the E. coli lac operon"
     protein_bind    10011..10027
                     /label=lac operator
                     /bound_moiety="lac repressor encoded by lacI"
                     /note="The lac repressor binds to the lac operator to
                     inhibit transcription in E. coli. This inhibition can be
                     relieved by adding lactose or
                     isopropyl-beta-D-thiogalactopyranoside (IPTG)."
     primer_bind     10016..10038
                     /label=M13/pUC Reverse
                     /note="In lacZ gene"
     primer_bind     10035..10051
                     /label=M13 rev
                     /note="common sequencing primer, one of multiple similar
                     variants"
     primer_bind     10035..10051
                     /label=M13 Reverse
                     /note="In lacZ gene. Also called M13-rev"
     primer_bind     10101..10120
                     /label=EBV-rev
                     /note="SV40 polyA terminator, reverse primer"
     LTR             10312..10945
                     /label=3' LTR
                     /note="3' long terminal repeat (LTR) from HIV-1"
     misc_feature    10992..11117
                     /label=HIV-1 Psi
                     /note="packaging signal of human immunodeficiency virus
                     type 1"
     misc_feature    11614..11847
                     /label=RRE
                     /note="The Rev response element (RRE) of HIV-1 allows for
                     Rev-dependent mRNA export from the nucleus to the
                     cytoplasm."
     CDS             12032..12076
                     /codon_start=1
                     /product="antigenic peptide corresponding to amino acids
                     655 to 669 of the HIV envelope protein gp41 (Lutje Hulsik
                     et al., 2013)"
                     /label=gp41 peptide
                     /note="recognized by the 2H10 single-chain llama nanobody"
                     /translation="KNEQELLELDKWASL"
ORIGIN
        1 tcataatgat agtaggaggc ttggtaggtt taagaatagt ttttgctgta ctttctatag
       61 tgaatagagt taggcaggga tattcaccat tatcgtttca gacccacctc ccaaccccga
      121 ggggacccga caggcccgaa ggaatagaag aagaaggtgg agagagagac agagacagat
      181 ccattcgatt agtgaacgga tctcgacggt atcgccgaat tcacaaatgg cagtattcat
      241 ccacaatttt aaaagaaaag gggggattgg ggggtacagt gcaggggaaa gaatagtaga
      301 cataatagca acagacatac aaactaaaga attacaaaaa caaattacaa aaattcaaaa
      361 ttttcgggtt tattacaggg acagcagaga tccagtttgg actagtcgtg aggctccggt
      421 gcccgtcagt gggcagagcg cacatcgccc acagtccccg agaagttggg gggaggggtc
      481 ggcaattgaa ccggtgccta gagaaggtgg cgcggggtaa actgggaaag tgatgtcgtg
      541 tactggctcc gcctttttcc cgagggtggg ggagaaccgt atataagtgc agtagtcgcc
      601 gtgaacgttc tttttcgcaa cgggtttgcc gccagaacac aggtaagtgc cgtgtgtggt
      661 tcccgcgggc ctggcctctt tacgggttat ggcccttgcg tgccttgaat tacttccacc
      721 tggctgcagt acgtgattct tgatcccgag cttcgggttg gaagtgggtg ggagagttcg
      781 aggccttgcg cttaaggagc cccttcgcct cgtgcttgag ttgaggcctg gcctgggcgc
      841 tggggccgcc gcgtgcgaat ctggtggcac cttcgcgcct gtctcgctgc tttcgataag
      901 tctctagcca tttaaaattt ttgatgacct gctgcgacgc tttttttctg gcaagatagt
      961 cttgtaaatg cgggccaaga tctgcacact ggtatttcgg tttttggggc cgcgggcggc
     1021 gacggggccc gtgcgtccca gcgcacatgt tcggcgaggc ggggcctgcg agcgcggcca
     1081 ccgagaatcg gacgggggta gtctcaagct ggccggcctg ctctggtgcc tggcctcgcg
     1141 ccgccgtgta tcgccccgcc ctgggcggca aggctggccc ggtcggcacc agttgcgtga
     1201 gcggaaagat ggccgcttcc cggccctgct gcagggagct caaaatggag gacgcggcgc
     1261 tcgggagagc gggcgggtga gtcacccaca caaaggaaaa gggcctttcc gtcctcagcc
     1321 gtcgcttcat gtgactccac ggagtaccgg gcgccgtcca ggcacctcga ttagttctcg
     1381 agcttttgga gtacgtcgtc tttaggttgg ggggaggggt tttatgcgat ggagtttccc
     1441 cacactgagt gggtggagac tgaagttagg ccagcttggc acttgatgta attctccttg
     1501 gaatttgccc tttttgagtt tggatcttgg ttcattctca agcctcagac agtggttcaa
     1561 agtttttttc ttccatttca ggtgtcgtga agcggccctg cagatatcaa caagtttgta
     1621 caaaaaagca ggcaccatgc gaccctccgg gacggccggg gcagcgctcc tggcgctgct
     1681 ggctgcgctc tgcccggcga gtcgggctct ggaggaaaag aaagtttgcc aaggcacgag
     1741 taacaagctc acgcagttgg gcacttttga agatcatttt ctcagcctcc agaggatgtt
     1801 caataactgt gaggtggtcc ttgggaattt ggaaattacc tatgtgcaga ggaattatga
     1861 tctttccttc ttaaagacca tccaggaggt ggctggttat gtcctcattg ccctcaacac
     1921 agtggagcga attcctttgg aaaacctgca gatcatcaga ggaaatatgt actacgaaaa
     1981 ttcctatgcc ttagcagtct tatctaacta tgatgcaaat aaaaccggac tgaaggagct
     2041 gcccatgaga aatttacagg aaatcctgca tggcgccgtg cggttcagca acaaccctgc
     2101 cctgtgcaac gtggagagca tccagtggcg ggacatagtc agcagtgact ttctcagcaa
     2161 catgtcgatg gacttccaga accacctggg cagctgccaa aagtgtgatc caagctgtcc
     2221 caatgggagc tgctggggtg caggagagga gaactgccag aaactgacca aaatcatctg
     2281 tgcccagcag tgctccgggc gctgccgtgg caagtccccc agtgactgct gccacaacca
     2341 gtgtgctgca ggctgcacag gcccccggga gagcgactgc ctggtctgcc gcaaattccg
     2401 agacgaagcc acgtgcaagg acacctgccc cccactcatg ctctacaacc ccaccacgta
     2461 ccagatggat gtgaaccccg agggcaaata cagctttggt gccacctgcg tgaagaagtg
     2521 tccccgtaat tatgtggtga cagatcacgg ctcgtgcgtc cgagcctgtg gggccgacag
     2581 ctatgagatg gaggaagacg gcgtccgcaa gtgtaagaag tgcgaagggc cttgccgcaa
     2641 agtgtgtaac ggaataggta ttggtgaatt taaagactca ctctccataa atgctacgaa
     2701 tattaaacac ttcaaaaact gcacctccat cagtggcgat ctccacatcc tgccggtggc
     2761 atttaggggt gactccttca cacatactcc tcctctggat ccacaggaac tggatattct
     2821 gaaaaccgta aaggaaatca cagggttttt gctgattcag gcttggcctg aaaacaggac
     2881 ggacctccat gcctttgaga acctagaaat catacgcggc aggaccaagc aacatggtca
     2941 gttttctctt gcagtcgtca gcctgaacat aacatccttg ggattacgct ccctcaagga
     3001 gataagtgat ggagatgtga taatttcagg aaacaaaaat ttgtgctatg caaatacaat
     3061 aaactggaaa aaactgtttg ggacctccgg tcagaaaacc aaaattataa gcaacagagg
     3121 tgaaaacagc tgcaaggcca caggccaggt ctgccatgcc ttgtgctccc ccgagggctg
     3181 ctggggcccg gagcccaggg actgcgtctc ttgccggaat gtcagccgag gcagggaatg
     3241 cgtggacaag tgcaaccttc tggagggtga gccaagggag tttgtggaga actctgagtg
     3301 catacagtgc cacccagagt gcctgcctca ggccatgaac atcacctgca caggacgggg
     3361 accagacaac tgtatccagt gtgcccacta cattgacggc ccccactgcg tcaagacctg
     3421 cccggcagga gtcatgggag aaaacaacac cctggtctgg aagtacgcag acgccggcca
     3481 tgtgtgccac ctgtgccatc caaactgcac ctacggatgc actgggccag gtcttgaagg
     3541 ctgtccaacg aatgggccta agatcccgtc catcgccact gggatggtgg gggccctcct
     3601 cttgctgctg gtggtggccc tggggatcgg cctcttcatg cgaaggcgcc acatcgttcg
     3661 gaagcgcacg ctgcggaggc tgctgcagga gagggagctt gtggagcctc ttacacccag
     3721 tggagaagct cccaaccaag ctctcttgag gatcttgaag gaaactgaat tcaaaaagat
     3781 caaagtgctg ggctccggtg cgttcggcac ggtgtataag ggactctgga tcccagaagg
     3841 tgagaaagtt aaaattcccg tcgctatcaa ggaatcaaga gaagcaacat ctccgaaagc
     3901 caacaaggaa atcctcgatg aagcctacgt gatggccagc gtggacaacc cccacgtgtg
     3961 ccgcctgctg ggcatctgcc tcacctccac cgtgcagctc atcacgcagc tcatgccctt
     4021 cggctgcctc ctggactatg tccgggaaca caaagacaat attggctccc agtacctgct
     4081 caactggtgt gtgcagatcg caaagggcat gaactacttg gaggaccgtc gcttggtgca
     4141 ccgcgacctg gcagccagga acgtactggt gaaaacaccg cagcatgtca agatcacaga
     4201 ttttgggctg gccaaactgc tgggtgcgga agagaaagaa taccatgcag aaggaggcaa
     4261 agtgcctatc aagtggatgg cattggaatc aattttacac agaatctata cccaccagag
     4321 tgatgtctgg agctacgggg tgaccgtttg ggagttgatg acctttggat ccaagccata
     4381 tgacggaatc cctgccagcg agatctcctc catcctggag aaaggagaac gcctccctca
     4441 gccacccata tgtaccatcg atgtctacat gatcatggtc aagtgctgga tgatagacgc
     4501 agatagtcgc ccaaagttcc gtgagttgat catcgaattc tccaaaatgg cccgagaccc
     4561 ccagcgctac cttgtcattc agggggatga aagaatgcat ttgccaagtc ctacagactc
     4621 caacttctac cgtgccctga tggatgaaga agacatggac gacgtggtgg atgccgacga
     4681 gtacctcatc ccacagcagg gcttcttcag cagcccctcc acgtcacgga ctcccctcct
     4741 gagctctctg agtgcaacca gcaacaattc caccgtggct tgcattgata gaaatgggct
     4801 gcaaagctgt cccatcaagg aagacagctt cttgcagcga tacagctcag accccacagg
     4861 cgccttgact gaggacagca tagacgacac cttcctccca gtgcctgaat acataaacca
     4921 gtccgttccc aaaaggcccg ctggctctgt gcagaatcct gtctatcaca atcagcctct
     4981 gaaccccgcg cccagcagag acccacacta ccaggacccc cacagcactg cagtgggcaa
     5041 ccccgagtat ctcaacactg tccagcccac ctgtgtcaac agcacattcg acagccctgc
     5101 ccactgggcc cagaaaggca gccaccaaat tagcctggac aaccctgact accagcagga
     5161 cttctttccc aaggaagcca agccaaatgg catctttaag ggctccacag ctgaaaatgc
     5221 agaataccta agggtcgcgc cacaaagcag tgaatttatt ggagcataga acccagcttt
     5281 cttgtacaaa gtggtgatat ccaattaacc ctcactaaag gtatttgata agagaatgaa
     5341 gaagtcccta tagtgagtcg tattaccacc caacttttct atacaaagtg gttgatatcc
     5401 agcacagtgg cggccgctcg agtctagagg gcccgcggtt cgaaggtaag cctatcccta
     5461 accctctcct cggtctcgat tctacgcgta ccggttagta atgagatccc tccccccccc
     5521 ctaacgttac tggccgaagc cgcttggaat aaggccggtg tgcgtttgtc tatatgttat
     5581 tttccaccat attgccgtct tttggcaatg tgagggcccg gaaacctggc cctgtcttct
     5641 tgacgagcat tcctaggggt ctttcccctc tcgccaaagg aatgcaaggt ctgttgaatg
     5701 tcgtgaagga agcagttcct ctggaagctt cttgaagaca aacaacgtct gtagcgaccc
     5761 tttgcaggca gcggaacccc ccacctggcg acaggtgcct ctgcggccaa aagccacgtg
     5821 tataagatac acctgcaaag gcggcacaac cccagtgcca cgttgtgagt tggatagttg
     5881 tggaaagagt caaatggctc tcctcaagcg tattcaacaa ggggctgaag gatgcccaga
     5941 aggtacccca ttgtatggga tctgatctgg ggcctcggtg cacatgcttt acatgtgttt
     6001 agtcgaggtt aaaaaaacgt ctaggccccc cgaaccacgg ggacgtggtt ttcctttgaa
     6061 aaacacgatg ataatatggc cacacatatg accgagtaca agcccacggt gcgcctcgcc
     6121 acccgcgacg acgtccccag ggccgtacgc accctcgccg ccgcgttcgc cgactacccc
     6181 gccacgcgcc acaccgtcga tccggaccgc cacatcgagc gggtcaccga gctgcaagaa
     6241 ctcttcctca cgcgcgtcgg gctcgacatc ggcaaggtgt gggtcgcgga cgacggcgcc
     6301 gcggtggcgg tctggaccac gccggagagc gtcgaagcgg gggcggtgtt cgccgagatc
     6361 ggcccgcgca tggccgagtt gagcggttcc cggctggccg cgcagcaaca gatggaaggc
     6421 ctcctggcgc cgcaccggcc caaggagccc gcgtggttcc tggccaccgt cggcgtctcg
     6481 cccgaccacc agggcaaggg tctgggcagc gccgtcgtgc tccccggagt ggaggcggcc
     6541 gagcgcgccg gggtgcccgc cttcctggag acctccgcgc cccgcaacct ccccttctac
     6601 gagcggctcg gcttcaccgt caccgccgac gtcgaggtgc ccgaaggacc gcgcacctgg
     6661 tgcatgaccc gcaagcccgg tgcctaaatc gatagatcct aatcaacctc tggattacaa
     6721 aatttgtgaa agattgactg gtattcttaa ctatgttgct ccttttacgc tatgtggata
     6781 cgctgcttta atgcctttgt atcatgctat tgcttcccgt atggctttca ttttctcctc
     6841 cttgtataaa tcctggttgc tgtctcttta tgaggagttg tggcccgttg tcaggcaacg
     6901 tggcgtggtg tgcactgtgt ttgctgacgc aacccccact ggttggggca ttgccaccac
     6961 ctgtcagctc ctttccggga ctttcgcttt ccccctccct attgccacgg cggaactcat
     7021 cgccgcctgc cttgcccgct gctggacagg ggctcggctg ttgggcactg acaattccgt
     7081 ggtgttgtcg gggaaatcat cgtcctttcc ttggctgctc gcctgtgttg ccacctggat
     7141 tctgcgcggg acgtccttct gctacgtccc ttcggccctc aatccagcgg accttccttc
     7201 ccgcggcctg ctgccggctc tgcggcctct tccgcgtctt cgccttcgcc ctcagacgag
     7261 tcggatctcc ctttgggccg cctccccgcc tgagatcctt taagaccaat gacttacaag
     7321 gcagctgtag atcttagcca ctttttaaaa gaaaaggggg gactggaagg gctaattcac
     7381 tcccaacgaa gacaagatct gctttttgct tgtactgggt ctctctggtt agaccagatc
     7441 tgagcctggg agctctctgg ctaactaggg aacccactgc ttaagcctca ataaagcttg
     7501 ccttgagtgc ttcaagtagt gtgtgcccgt ctgttgtgtg actctggtaa ctagagatcc
     7561 ctcagaccct tttagtcagt gtggaaaatc tctagcagta gtagttcatg tcatcttatt
     7621 attcagtatt tataacttgc aaagaaatga atatcagaga gtgagaggcc cgggttaatt
     7681 aaggaaaggg ctagatcatt cttgaagacg aaagggcctc gtgatacgcc tatttttata
     7741 ggttaatgtc atgataataa tggtttctta gacgtcaggt ggcacttttc ggggaaatgt
     7801 gcgcggaacc cctatttgtt tatttttcta aatacattca aatatgtatc cgctcatgag
     7861 acaataaccc tgataaatgc ttcaataata ttgaaaaagg aagagtatga gtattcaaca
     7921 tttccgtgtc gcccttattc ccttttttgc ggcattttgc cttcctgttt ttgctcaccc
     7981 agaaacgctg gtgaaagtaa aagatgctga agatcagttg ggtgcacgag tgggttacat
     8041 cgaactggat ctcaacagcg gtaagatcct tgagagtttt cgccccgaag aacgttttcc
     8101 aatgatgagc acttttaaag ttctgctatg tggcgcggta ttatcccgtg ttgacgccgg
     8161 gcaagagcaa ctcggtcgcc gcatacacta ttctcagaat gacttggttg agtactcacc
     8221 agtcacagaa aagcatctta cggatggcat gacagtaaga gaattatgca gtgctgccat
     8281 aaccatgagt gataacactg cggccaactt acttctgaca acgatcggag gaccgaagga
     8341 gctaaccgct tttttgcaca acatggggga tcatgtaact cgccttgatc gttgggaacc
     8401 ggagctgaat gaagccatac caaacgacga gcgtgacacc acgatgcctg tagcaatggc
     8461 aacaacgttg cgcaaactat taactggcga actacttact ctagcttccc ggcaacaatt
     8521 aatagactgg atggaggcgg ataaagttgc aggaccactt ctgcgctcgg cccttccggc
     8581 tggctggttt attgctgata aatctggagc cggtgagcgt gggtctcgcg gtatcattgc
     8641 agcactgggg ccagatggta agccctcccg tatcgtagtt atctacacga cggggagtca
     8701 ggcaactatg gatgaacgaa atagacagat cgctgagata ggtgcctcac tgattaagca
     8761 ttggtaactg tcagaccaag tttactcata tatactttag attgatttaa aacttcattt
     8821 ttaatttaaa aggatctagg tgaagatcct ttttgataat ctcatgacca aaatccctta
     8881 acgtgagttt tcgttccact gagcgtcaga ccccgtagaa aagatcaaag gatcttcttg
     8941 agatcctttt tttctgcgcg taatctgctg cttgcaaaca aaaaaaccac cgctaccagc
     9001 ggtggtttgt ttgccggatc aagagctacc aactcttttt ccgaaggtaa ctggcttcag
     9061 cagagcgcag ataccaaata ctgttcttct agtgtagccg tagttaggcc accacttcaa
     9121 gaactctgta gcaccgccta catacctcgc tctgctaatc ctgttaccag tggctgctgc
     9181 cagtggcgat aagtcgtgtc ttaccgggtt ggactcaaga cgatagttac cggataaggc
     9241 gcagcggtcg ggctgaacgg ggggttcgtg cacacagccc agcttggagc gaacgaccta
     9301 caccgaactg agatacctac agcgtgagct atgagaaagc gccacgcttc ccgaagggag
     9361 aaaggcggac aggtatccgg taagcggcag ggtcggaaca ggagagcgca cgagggagct
     9421 tccaggggga aacgcctggt atctttatag tcctgtcggg tttcgccacc tctgacttga
     9481 gcgtcgattt ttgtgatgct cgtcaggggg gcggagccta tggaaaaacg ccagcaacgc
     9541 ggccttttta cggttcctgg ccttttgctg gccttttgct cacatgttct ttcctgcgtt
     9601 atcccctgat tctgtggata accgtattac cgcctttgag tgagctgata ccgctcgccg
     9661 cagccgaacg accgagcgca gcgagtcagt gagcgaggaa gcggaagagc gcccaatacg
     9721 caaaccgcct ctccccgcgc gttggccgat tcattaatgc agcaagctca tggctgacta
     9781 atttttttta tttatgcaga ggccgaggcc gcctcggcct ctgagctatt ccagaagtag
     9841 tgaggaggct tttttggagg cctaggcttt tgcaaaaagc tccccgtggc acgacaggtt
     9901 tcccgactgg aaagcgggca gtgagcgcaa cgcaattaat gtgagttagc tcactcatta
     9961 ggcaccccag gctttacact ttatgcttcc ggctcgtatg ttgtgtggaa ttgtgagcgg
    10021 ataacaattt cacacaggaa acagctatga catgattacg aatttcacaa ataaagcatt
    10081 tttttcactg cattctagtt gtggtttgtc caaactcatc aatgtatctt atcatgtctg
    10141 gatcaactgg ataactcaag ctaaccaaaa tcatcccaaa cttcccaccc cataccctat
    10201 taccactgcc aattacctgt ggtttcattt actctaaacc tgtgattcct ctgaattatt
    10261 ttcattttaa agaaattgta tttgttaaat atgtactaca aacttagtag ttggaagggc
    10321 taattcactc ccaaagaaga caagatatcc ttgatctgtg gatctaccac acacaaggct
    10381 acttccctga ttagcagaac tacacaccag ggccaggggt cagatatcca ctgacctttg
    10441 gatggtgcta caagctagta ccagttgagc cagataaggt agaagaggcc aataaaggag
    10501 agaacaccag cttgttacac cctgtgagcc tgcatgggat ggatgacccg gagagagaag
    10561 tgttagagtg gaggtttgac agccgcctag catttcatca cgtggcccga gagctgcatc
    10621 cggagtactt caagaactgc tgatatcgag cttgctacaa gggactttcc gctggggact
    10681 ttccagggag gcgtggcctg ggcgggactg gggagtggcg agccctcaga tcctgcatat
    10741 aagcagctgc tttttgcctg tactgggtct ctctggttag accagatctg agcctgggag
    10801 ctctctggct aactagggaa cccactgctt aagcctcaat aaagcttgcc ttgagtgctt
    10861 caagtagtgt gtgcccgtct gttgtgtgac tctggtaact agagatccct cagacccttt
    10921 tagtcagtgt ggaaaatctc tagcagtggc gcccgaacag ggacttgaaa gcgaaaggga
    10981 aaccagagga gctctctcga cgcaggactc ggcttgctga agcgcgcacg gcaagaggcg
    11041 aggggcggcg actggtgagt acgccaaaaa ttttgactag cggaggctag aaggagagag
    11101 atgggtgcga gagcgtcagt attaagcggg ggagaattag atcgcgatgg gaaaaaattc
    11161 ggttaaggcc agggggaaag aaaaaatata aattaaaaca tatagtatgg gcaagcaggg
    11221 agctagaacg attcgcagtt aatcctggcc tgttagaaac atcagaaggc tgtagacaaa
    11281 tactgggaca gctacaacca tcccttcaga caggatcaga agaacttaga tcattatata
    11341 atacagtagc aaccctctat tgtgtgcatc aaaggataga gataaaagac accaaggaag
    11401 ctttagacaa gatagaggaa gagcaaaaca aaagtaagac caccgcacag caagcggccg
    11461 gccgctgatc ttcagacctg gaggaggaga tatgagggac aattggagaa gtgaattata
    11521 taaatataaa gtagtaaaaa ttgaaccatt aggagtagca cccaccaagg caaagagaag
    11581 agtggtgcag agagaaaaaa gagcagtggg aataggagct ttgttccttg ggttcttggg
    11641 agcagcagga agcactatgg gcgcagcgtc aatgacgctg acggtacagg ccagacaatt
    11701 attgtctggt atagtgcagc agcagaacaa tttgctgagg gctattgagg cgcaacagca
    11761 tctgttgcaa ctcacagtct ggggcatcaa gcagctccag gcaagaatcc tggctgtgga
    11821 aagataccta aaggatcaac agctcctggg gatttggggt tgctctggaa aactcatttg
    11881 caccactgct gtgccttgga atgctagttg gagtaataaa tctctggaac agatttggaa
    11941 tcacacgacc tggatggagt gggacagaga aattaacaat tacacaagct taatacactc
    12001 cttaattgaa gaatcgcaaa accagcaaga aaagaatgaa caagaattat tggaattaga
    12061 taaatgggca agtttgtgga attggtttaa cataacaaat tggctgtggt atataaaatt
    12121 at
//
