>Addgene plasmid #116271 | pHAGE-EGFR-L747S | depositor partial sequence | sequence record 219145 | insert
ATGCGACCCTCCGGGACGGCCGGGGCAGCGCTCCTGGCGCTGCTGGCTGCGCTCTGCCCGGCGAGTCGGG
CTCTGGAGGAAAAGAAAGTTTGCCAAGGCACGAGTAACAAGCTCACGCAGTTGGGCACTTTTGAAGATCA
TTTTCTCAGCCTCCAGAGGATGTTCAATAACTGTGAGGTGGTCCTTGGGAATTTGGAAATTACCTATGTG
CAGAGGAATTATGATCTTTCCTTCTTAAAGACCATCCAGGAGGTGGCTGGTTATGTCCTCATTGCCCTCA
ACACAGTGGAGCGAATTCCTTTGGAAAACCTGCAGATCATCAGAGGAAATATGTACTACGAAAATTCCTA
TGCCTTAGCAGTCTTATCTAACTATGATGCAAATAAAACCGGACTGAAGGAGCTGCCCATGAGAAATTTA
CAGGAAATCCTGCATGGCGCCGTGCGGTTCAGCAACAACCCTGCCCTGTGCAACGTGGAGAGCATCCAGT
GGCGGGACATAGTCAGCAGTGACTTTCTCAGCAACATGTCGATGGACTTCCAGAACCACCTGGGCAGCTG
CCAAAAGTGTGATCCAAGCTGTCCCAATGGGAGCTGCTGGGGTGCAGGAGAGGAGAACTGCCAGAAACTG
ACCAAAATCATCTGTGCCCAGCAGTGCTCCGGGCGCTGCCGTGGCAAGTCCCCCAGTGACTGCTGCCACA
ACCAGTGTGCTGCAGGCTGCACAGGCCCCCGGGAGAGCGACTGCCTGGTCTGCCGCAAATTCCGAGACGA
AGCCACGTGCAAGGACACCTGCCCCCCACTCATGCTCTACAACCCCACCACGTACCAGATGGATGTGAAC
CCCGAGGGCAAATACAGCTTTGGTGCCACCTGCGTGAAGAAGTGTCCCCGTAATTATGTGGTGACAGATC
ACGGCTCGTGCGTCCGAGCCTGTGGGGCCGACAGCTATGAGATGGAGGAAGACGGCGTCCGCAAGTGTAA
GAAGTGCGAAGGGCCTTGCCGCAAAGTGTGTAACGGAATAGGTATTGGTGAATTTAAAGACTCACTCTCC
ATAAATGCTACGAATATTAAACACTTCAAAAACTGCACCTCCATCAGTGGCGATCTCCACATCCTGCCGG
TGGCATTTAGGGGTGACTCCTTCACACATACTCCTCCTCTGGATCCACAGGAACTGGATATTCTGAAAAC
CGTAAAGGAAATCACAGGGTTTTTGCTGATTCAGGCTTGGCCTGAAAACAGGACGGACCTCCATGCCTTT
GAGAACCTAGAAATCATACGCGGCAGGACCAAGCAACATGGTCAGTTTTCTCTTGCAGTCGTCAGCCTGA
ACATAACATCCTTGGGATTACGCTCCCTCAAGGAGATAAGTGATGGAGATGTGATAATTTCAGGAAACAA
AAATTTGTGCTATGCAAATACAATAAACTGGAAAAAACTGTTTGGGACCTCCGGTCAGAAAACCAAAATT
ATAAGCAACAGAGGTGAAAACAGCTGCAAGGCCACAGGCCAGGTCTGCCATGCCTTGTGCTCCCCCGAGG
GCTGCTGGGGCCCGGAGCCCAGGGACTGCGTCTCTTGCCGGAATGTCAGCCGAGGCAGGGAATGCGTGGA
CAAGTGCAACCTTCTGGAGGGTGAGCCAAGGGAGTTTGTGGAGAACTCTGAGTGCATACAGTGCCACCCA
GAGTGCCTGCCTCAGGCCATGAACATCACCTGCACAGGACGGGGACCAGACAACTGTATCCAGTGTGCCC
ACTACATTGACGGCCCCCACTGCGTCAAGACCTGCCCGGCAGGAGTCATGGGAGAAAACAACACCCTGGT
CTGGAAGTACGCAGACGCCGGCCATGTGTGCCACCTGTGCCATCCAAACTGCACCTACGGATGCACTGGG
CCAGGTCTTGAAGGCTGTCCAACGAATGGGCCTAAGATCCCGTCCATCGCCACTGGGATGGTGGGGGCCC
TCCTCTTGCTGCTGGTGGTGGCCCTGGGGATCGGCCTCTTCATGCGAAGGCGCCACATCGTTCGGAAGCG
CACGCTGCGGAGGCTGCTGCAGGAGAGGGAGCTTGTGGAGCCTCTTACACCCAGTGGAGAAGCTCCCAAC
CAAGCTCTCTTGAGGATCTTGAAGGAAACTGAATTCAAAAAGATCAAAGTGCTGGGCTCCGGTGCGTTCG
GCACGGTGTATAAGGGACTCTGGATCCCAGAAGGTGAGAAAGTTAAAATTCCCGTCGCTATCAAGGAATC
AAGAGAAGCAACATCTCCGAAAGCCAACAAGGAAATCCTCGATGAAGCCTACGTGATGGCCAGCGTGGAC
AACCCCCACGTGTGCCGCCTGCTGGGCATCTGCCTCACCTCCACCGTGCAGCTCATCACGCAGCTCATGC
CCTTCGGCTGCCTCCTGGACTATGTCCGGGAACACAAAGACAATATTGGCTCCCAGTACCTGCTCAACTG
GTGTGTGCAGATCGCAAAGGGCATGAACTACTTGGAGGACCGTCGCTTGGTGCACCGCGACCTGGCAGCC
AGGAACGTACTGGTGAAAACACCGCAGCATGTCAAGATCACAGATTTTGGGCTGGCCAAACTGCTGGGTG
CGGAAGAGAAAGAATACCATGCAGAAGGAGGCAAAGTGCCTATCAAGTGGATGGCATTGGAATCAATTTT
ACACAGAATCTATACCCACCAGAGTGATGTCTGGAGCTACGGGGTGACCGTTTGGGAGTTGATGACCTTT
GGATCCAAGCCATATGACGGAATCCCTGCCAGCGAGATCTCCTCCATCCTGGAGAAAGGAGAACGCCTCC
CTCAGCCACCCATATGTACCATCGATGTCTACATGATCATGGTCAAGTGCTGGATGATAGACGCAGATAG
TCGCCCAAAGTTCCGTGAGTTGATCATCGAATTCTCCAAAATGGCCCGAGACCCCCAGCGCTACCTTGTC
ATTCAGGGGGATGAAAGAATGCATTTGCCAAGTCCTACAGACTCCAACTTCTACCGTGCCCTGATGGATG
AAGAAGACATGGACGACGTGGTGGATGCCGACGAGTACCTCATCCCACAGCAGGGCTTCTTCAGCAGCCC
CTCCACGTCACGGACTCCCCTCCTGAGCTCTCTGAGTGCAACCAGCAACAATTCCACCGTGGCTTGCATT
GATAGAAATGGGCTGCAAAGCTGTCCCATCAAGGAAGACAGCTTCTTGCAGCGATACAGCTCAGACCCCA
CAGGCGCCTTGACTGAGGACAGCATAGACGACACCTTCCTCCCAGTGCCTGAATACATAAACCAGTCCGT
TCCCAAAAGGCCCGCTGGCTCTGTGCAGAATCCTGTCTATCACAATCAGCCTCTGAACCCCGCGCCCAGC
AGAGACCCACACTACCAGGACCCCCACAGCACTGCAGTGGGCAACCCCGAGTATCTCAACACTGTCCAGC
CCACCTGTGTCAACAGCACATTCGACAGCCCTGCCCACTGGGCCCAGAAAGGCAGCCACCAAATTAGCCT
GGACAACCCTGACTACCAGCAGGACTTCTTTCCCAAGGAAGCCAAGCCAAATGGCATCTTTAAGGGCTCC
ACAGCTGAAAATGCAGAATACCTAAGGGTCGCGCCACAAAGCAGTGAATTTATTGGAGCATGA
